>Addgene plasmid #112830 | pcDNA3.1(+)/Puro/FA/FFT-LL5BIP | addgene full sequence | sequence record 217929 | Addgene NGS Result
GATTATTGACTAGTTATTAATAGTAATCAATTACGGGGTCATTAGTTCATAGCCCATATATGGAGTTCCG
CGTTACATAACTTACGGTAAATGGCCCGCCTGGCTGACCGCCCAACGACCCCCGCCCATTGACGTCAATA
ATGACGTATGTTCCCATAGTAACGCCAATAGGGACTTTCCATTGACGTCAATGGGTGGAGTATTTACGGT
AAACTGCCCACTTGGCAGTACATCAAGTGTATCATATGCCAAGTACGCCCCCTATTGACGTCAATGACGG
TAAATGGCCCGCCTGGCATTATGCCCAGTACATGACCTTATGGGACTTTCCTACTTGGCAGTACATCTAC
GTATTAGTCATCGCTATTACCATGGTGATGCGGTTTTGGCAGTACATCAATGGGCGTGGATAGCGGTTTG
ACTCACGGGGATTTCCAAGTCTCCACCCCATTGACGTCAATGGGAGTTTGTTTTGGCACCAAAATCAACG
GGACTTTCCAAAATGTCGTAACAACTCCGCCCCATTGACGCAAATGGGCGGTAGGCGTGTACGGTGGGAG
GTCTATATAAGCAGAGCTCTCTGGCTAACTAGAGAACCCACTGCTTACTGGCTTATCGAAATTAATACGA
CTCACTATAGGGAGACCCAAGCTGGCTAGCGTTTAAACTTAAGCTTGGTACCGAGCTCGGATCCATGGAT
TACAAGGATGACGACGATAAGTCAGGTGGAGATTACAAGGATGACGACGATAAGAGCGGCCGCGAAAATC
TGTACTTTCAAGGCGCATCAGGAGGCCGGCCAACCATGGCTGAGAGAGTGCTGGTGCCCACCCAGATAGG
CCGGGGGGACCGCTACTACACATACACGGAGTTGTTGGCTATCTCACGGCGTTTCAAGCAGAACCCCAAT
GAGCTCATGGTCACCTGGATCCTGCGGGTGTATGACCAGGGAGGCCCTGCCCTGTCCCTGAATTCTGGGG
AGCTGGGGCTGCTGGGTGACCTCACCCATGATGCCATCTTTAACTACCGCTGCAAGGCCCTGCGGGGGGC
TGGCTGCCAGACTCTCCTGAGCTGGCTGCTGCAGGCCTGGCGTCAGCGTTGGGAATCCTCCCTGCATTTT
GAGGCCACCGAGTTACCCTTCAGGCCCTGGACCACCATGGAGGAAGGCATCCAGTTGGTGCGTGAGCTGG
GCATGATTGAGTGGATCTACCTTGACCCAGAAGGGCCCGTGGACCTGGCCCCAGAGGATGTGGCCTTCAC
TCAAGGCCTGCAGCGGCGCCTGCTCACAGCAGCCCCCTCTGAGCTGCGGCTTTCACTGGTCAGCCTGCTG
GTACGTGGCATGACAGTGTTGGAGGCTGTGATGGAGATCCAGACTATTGCTGACGTGGGTCTGCTCTGGC
GCCAGAGCCATCCAGGCCGCACCAAGCTCATGTTGGGGCCCAACCCAACTCGTAAGGACCTCCTAGGCTG
GCTGCTCAGCCACGGTGTACCCCGGGAGCAAGTAGACAGACAGCCCACCAAGGTACTCCTAGAACTCTAC
ATCAAAGAAGCCAAGCGCAGTCGCGGCCACCCCAACTATGGGCTGAACGAGGAGCAGCCCCCACCACCCC
CTTACTCCGACCAGGCCTGTGGGGAAGAGCAACCGGTGCGTCATGACTAGGCGCGCCTCGAGTCTAGAGG
GCCCGTTTAAACCCGCTGATCAGCCTCGACTGTGCCTTCTAGTTGCCAGCCATCTGTTGTTTGCCCCTCC
CCCGTGCCTTCCTTGACCCTGGAAGGTGCCACTCCCACTGTCCTTTCCTAATAAAATGAGGAAATTGCAT
CGCATTGTCTGAGTAGGTGTCATTCTATTCTGGGGGGTGGGGTGGGGCAGGACAGCAAGGGGGAGGATTG
GGAAGACAATAGCAGGCATGCTGGGGATGCGGTGGGCTCTATGGCTTCTGAGGCGGAAAGAACCAGCTGG
GGCTCTAGGGGGTATCCCC
[124 nt withheld, positions 1980-2103]
C
[91 nt withheld, positions 2105-2195]
A
[49 nt withheld, positions 2197-2245]
CCTTTGACGTTGGAGTCCACGTTCTTT
[37 nt withheld, positions 2273-2309]
ACCCTATCTCGGTCTATTCTTTTGATTTATAAGGGATTTTGCCGATTTCGGCCTATTGGTTAAAAAATGA
GCTGATTTAACAAAAATTTAACGCGAATTAATTCTGTGGAATGTGTGTCAGTTAGGGTGTGGAAAGTCCC
CAGGCTCCCCAGCAGGCAGAAGTATGCAAAGCATGCATCTCAATTAGTCAGCAACCAGGTGTGGAAAGTC
CCCAGGCTCCCCAGCAGGCAGAAGTATGCAAAGCATGCATCTCAATTAGTCAGCAACCATAGTCCCGCCC
CTAACTCCGCCCATCCCGCCCCTAACTCCGCCCAGTTCCGCCCATTCTCCGCCCCATGGCTGACTAATTT
TTTTTATTTATGCAGAGGCCGAGGCCGCCTCTGCCTCTGAGCTATTCCAGAAGTAGTGAGGAGGCTTTTT
TGGAGGCCTAGGCTTTTGCAAAAAGCTCCCGGGGCCGCCACCATGACCGAGTACAAGCCCACGGTGCGCC
TCGCCACCCGCGACGACGTCCCCCGGGCCGTACGCACCCTCGCCGCCGCGTTCGCCGACTACCCCGCCAC
GCGCCACACCGTCGACCCGGACCGCCACATCGAGCGGGTCACCGAGCTGCAAGAACTCTTCCTCACGCGC
GTCGGGCTCGACATCGGCAAGGTGTGGGTCGCGGACGACGGCGCCGCGGTGGCGGTCTGGACCACGCCGG
AGAGCGTCGAAGCGGGGGCGGTGTTCGCCGAGATCGGCCCGCGCATGGCCGAGTTGAGCGGTTCCCGGCT
GGCCGCGCAGCAACAGATGGAAGGCCTCCTGGCGCCGCACCGGCCCAAGGAGCCCGCGTGGTTCCTGGCC
ACCGTCGGCGTCTCGCCCGACCACCAGGGCAAGGGTCTGGGCAGCGCCGTCGTGCTCCCCGGAGTGGAGG
CGGCCGAGCGCGCCGGGGTGCCCGCCTTCCTGGAGACCTCCGCGCCCCGCAACCTCCCCTTCTACGAGCG
GCTCGGCTTCACCGTCACCGCCGACGTCGAGGTGCCCGAAGGACCGCGCACCTGGTGCATGACCCGCAAG
CCCGGTGCCTGATTCGAAATGACCGACCAAGCGACGCCCAACCTGCCATCACGAGATTTCGATTCCACCG
CCGCCTTCTATGAAAGGTTGGGCTTCGGAATCGTTTTCCGGGACGCCGGCTGGATGATCCTCCAGCGCGG
GGATCTCATGCTGGAGTTCTTCGCCCACCCCAACTTGTTTATTGCAGCTTATAATGGTTACAAATAAAGC
AATAGCATCACAAATTTCACAAATAAAGCATTTTTTTCACTGCATTCTAGTTGTGGTTTGTCCAAACTCA
TCAATGTATCTTATCATGTCTGTATACCGTCGACCTCTAGCTAGAGCTTGGCGTAATCATGGTCATAGCT
GTTTCCTGTGTGAAATTGTTATCCGCTCACAATTCCACACAACATACGAGCCGGAAGCATAAAGTGTAAA
GCCTGGGGTGCCTAATGAGTGAGCTAACTCACATTAATTGCGTTGCGCTCACTGCCCGCTTTCCAGTCGG
GAAACCTGTCGTGCCAGCTGCATTAATGAATCGGCCAACGCGCGGGGAGAGGCGGTTTGCGTATTGGGCG
CTCTTCCGCTTCCTCGCTCACTGACTCGCTGCGCTCGGTCGTTCGGCTGCGGCGAGCGGTATCAGCTCAC
TCAAAGGCGGTAATACGGTTATCCACAGAATCAGGGGATAACGCAGGAAAGAACATGTGAGCAAAAGGCC
AGCAAAAGGCCAGGAACCGTAAAAAGGCCGCGTTGCTGGCGTTTTTCCATAGGCTCCGCCCCCCTGACGA
GCATCACAAAAATCGACGCTCAAGTCAGAGGTGGCGAAACCCGACAGGACTATAAAGATACCAGGCGTTT
CCCCCTGGAAGCTCCCTCGTGCGCTCTCCTGTTCCGACCCTGCCGCTTACCGGATACCTGTCCGCCTTTC
TCCCTTCGGGAAGCGTGGCGCTTTCTCATAGCTCACGCTGTAGGTATCTCAGTTCGGTGTAGGTCGTTCG
CTCCAAGCTGGGCTGTGTGCACGAACCCCCCGTTCAGCCCGACCGCTGCGCCTTATCCGGTAACTATCGT
CTTGAGTCCAACCCGGTAAGACACGACTTATCGCCACTGGCAGCAGCCACTGGTAACAGGATTAGCAGAG
CGAGGTATGTAGGCGGTGCTACAGAGTTCTTGAAGTGGTGGCCTAACTACGGCTACACTAGAAGAACAGT
ATTTGGTATCTGCGCTCTGCTGAAGCCAGTTACCTTCGGAAAAAGAGTTGGTAGCTCTTGATCCGGCAAA
CAAACCACCGCTGGTAGCGGTGGTTTTTTTGTTTGCAAGCAGCAGATTACGCGCAGAAAAAAAGGATCTC
AAGAAGATCCTTTGATCTTTTCTACGGGGTCTGACGCTCAGTGGAACGAAAACTCACGTTAAGGGATTTT
GGTCATGAGATTATCAAAAAGGATCTTCACCTAGATCCTTTTAAATTAAAAATGAAGTTTTAAATCAATC
TAAAGTATATATGAGTAAACTTGGTCTGACAGTTACCAATGCTTAATCAGTGAGGCACCTATCTCAGCGA
TCTGTCTATTTCGTTCATCCATAGTTGCCTGACTCCCCGTCGTGTAGATAACTACGATACGGGAGGGCTT
ACCATCTGGCCCCAGTGCTGCAATGATACCGCGAGACCCACGCTCACCGGCTCCAGATTTATCAGCAATA
AACCAGCCAGCCGGAAGGGCCGAGCGCAGAAGTGGTCCTGCAACTTTATCCGCCTCCATCCAGTCTATTA
ATTGTTGCCGGGAAGCTAGAGTAAGTAGTTCGCCAGTTAATAGTTTGCGCAACGTTGTTGCCATTGCTAC
AGGCATCGTGGTGTCACGCTCGTCGTTTGGTATGGCTTCATTCAGCTCCGGTTCCCAACGATCAAGGCGA
GTTACATGATCCCCCATGTTGTGCAAAAAAGCGGTTAGCTCCTTCGGTCCTCCGATCGTTGTCAGAAGTA
AGTTGGCCGCAGTGTTATCACTCATGGTTATGGCAGCACTGCATAATTCTCTTACTGTCATGCCATCCGT
AAGATGCTTTTCTGTGACTGGTGAGTACTCAACCAAGTCATTCTGAGAATAGTGTATGCGGCGACCGAGT
TGCTCTTGCCCGGCGTCAATACGGGATAATACCGCGCCACATAGCAGAACTTTAAAAGTGCTCATCATTG
GAAAACGTTCTTCGGGGCGAAAACTCTCAAGGATCTTACCGCTGTTGAGATCCAGTTCGATGTAACCCAC
TCGTGCACCCAACTGATCTTCAGCATCTTTTACTTTCACCAGCGTTTCTGGGTGAGCAAAAACAGGAAGG
CAAAATGCCGCAAAAAAGGGAATAAGGGCGACACGGAAATGTTGAATACTCATACTCTTCCTTTTTCAAT
ATTATTGAAGCATTTATCAGGGTTATTGTCTCATGAGCGGATACATATTTGAATGTATTTAGAAAAATAA
ACAAATAGGGGTTCCGCGCACATTTCCCCGAAAAGTGCCACCTGACGTCGACGGATCGGGAGATCTCCCG
ATCCCCTATGGTGCACTCTCAGTACAATCTGCTCTGATGCCGCATAGTTAAGCCAGTATCTGCTCCCTGC
TTGTGTGTTGGAGGTCGCTGAGTAGTGCGCGAGCAAAATTTAAGCTACAACAAGGCAAGGCTTGACCGAC
AATTGCATGAAGAATCTGCTTAGGGTTAGGCGTTTTGCGCTGCTTCGCGATGTACGGGCCAGATATACGC
GTTGACATT
Features (pLannotate 1.2.2; 21 found; start..end, strand, type, name):
    375..578     +  promoter       CMV promoter: human cytomegalovirus (CMV) immediate early promoter
    574..607     +  LTR            5' LTR (truncated) (fragment): truncated 5' long terminal repeat (LTR) from HIV-1
    623..641     +  promoter       T7 promoter: promoter for bacteriophage T7 RNA polymerase
    698..721     +  CDS            3xFLAG (fragment): three tandem FLAG® epitope tags
    731..754     +  CDS            3xFLAG (fragment): three tandem FLAG® epitope tags
   1710..1934    +  polyA_signal   bGH poly(A) signal: bovine growth hormone polyadenylation signal
   1938..1959    +  promoter       SV40 promoter (fragment): SV40 enhancer and early promoter
   1980..2408    +  rep_origin     f1 ori (sequence partly withheld): f1 bacteriophage origin of replication; arrow indicates direction of (+) strand synthesis
   2422..2751    +  promoter       SV40 promoter: SV40 enhancer and early promoter
   2772..3371    +  CDS            PuroR: puromycin N-acetyltransferase; pac from Streptomyces alboniger; confers resistance to puromycin
   3378..3536    +  CDS            ble (fragment): BLE_KLEPN - Experimental evidence at protein level: Swiss-Prot protein existence level 1. Binding protein with a strong affinity to the bleomycin family of antibiotics. Binds to CL990; an antimitotic-antibiotic compound. From Klebsiella pneumoniae.
   3531..3652    +  polyA_signal   SV40 poly(A) signal: SV40 polyadenylation signal
   3725..3741    -  protein_bind   lac operator: The lac repressor binds to the lac operator to inhibit transcription in E. coli. This inhibition can be relieved by adding lactose or isopropyl-β-D-thiogalactopyranoside (IPTG). lac repressor encoded by lacI
   3749..3779    -  promoter       lac promoter: promoter for the E. coli lac operon
   3794..3815    -  protein_bind   CAP binding site: CAP binding activates transcription in the presence of cAMP. E. coli catabolite activator protein
   3828..3920    -  CDS            lacI (fragment): lac repressor; lacI; The lac repressor binds to the lac operator to inhibit transcription in E. coli. This inhibition can be relieved by adding lactose or isopropyl-β-D-thiogalactopyranoside (IPTG).
   4103..4691    -  rep_origin     ori: high-copy-number ColE1/pMB1/pBR322/pUC origin of replication
   4862..5722    -  CDS            AmpR: β-lactamase; bla; confers resistance to ampicillin, carbenicillin, and related antibiotics
   5723..5827    -  promoter       AmpR promoter: bla
   5886..5938    -  misc_feature   bom (fragment): basis of mobility region from pBR322
   6093..374     +  enhancer       CMV enhancer (across the origin): human cytomegalovirus immediate early enhancer
