[The description below was written by a language model from this plasmid's Addgene catalogue record and pLannotate feature annotations shown in this document.]
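Description:
pcDNA3.1(+)/Puro/FA/FFT-LL5BIP is a mammalian expression plasmid built on a puromycin-selectable derivative of pcDNA3.1(+), intended for transient or stable overexpression of the mouse protein LL5BIP, the product of the uncharacterised gene 2410002F23Rik. The sequenced plasmid is about 6.1 kb. In E. coli it is maintained at high copy through a ColE1/pUC-type origin and selected with ampicillin via the bla gene and its native promoter. An f1 origin is also present, along with residual lac promoter/operator and small lacI and bom fragments carried over from the backbone.

The expression cassette is driven by the human CMV immediate-early enhancer and promoter, followed by a T7 promoter that allows in vitro transcription or sequencing from the 5′ end. Two short FLAG-matching segments annotated just downstream correspond to the recorded N-terminal 2xFlag-TEV tag, which provides an epitope for detection or immunoprecipitation and a TEV protease site for releasing the protein from the tag. The LL5BIP coding sequence itself is not annotated in the feature table but presumably occupies the gap between the tag and the bovine growth hormone polyadenylation signal that terminates the transcript. The restriction sites used for cloning are not recorded.

A second cassette places puromycin N-acetyltransferase under the SV40 enhancer/early promoter with an SV40 poly(A) signal, permitting selection of stably transfected mammalian cells. A fragment of a bleomycin-resistance gene after PuroR looks like a remnant of marker replacement, and the brief HIV-1 LTR and SV40 promoter fragments are likely incidental annotation matches. The associated publication concerns the interaction between LL5β and LL5BIP, which fits use of the tagged protein in interaction studies.
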