Addgene plasmid #112830: pcDNA3.1(+)/Puro/FA/FFT-LL5BIP
Purpose: transient/stable overexpression
Depositing lab: Tomasz Prószyński. Publication: LL5β interacts with uncharacterised protein 2410002F23Rik (LL5BIP). Niewiadomski P, Prószyński TJ. Matters v. 2, n. 11 (Nov 17, 2016) 10.19185/matters.201610000003.
Backbone
  Vector backbone: pcDNA3.1(+)/Puro
  Backbone size w/o insert (bp): 5500
  Vector type: Mammalian Expression
  Selectable markers: Puromycin
Growth in bacteria
  Bacterial resistance: Ampicillin, 100 μg/mL
  Growth temperature: 37°C
  Growth strain: DH5alpha
  Copy number: High Copy
Gene/Insert
  Gene/Insert name: LL5BIP
  Species: M. musculus (mouse)
  Entrez Gene: 2410002F23Rik (a.k.a. MGC27669, MGC69849)
  Tag / fusion protein: 2xFlag-TEV (N terminal on insert)
  Cloning method: Restriction Enzyme; 5′ cloning site Unknown (unknown if destroyed); 3′ cloning site Unknown (unknown if destroyed)
Terms and licenses: Academic/Nonprofit Terms; Industry Terms: Not Available to Industry
How to cite: pcDNA3.1(+)/Puro/FA/FFT-LL5BIP was a gift from Tomasz Prószyński (Addgene plasmid # 112830 ; http://n2t.net/addgene:112830 ; RRID:Addgene_112830)
